>Addgene plasmid #107972 | pBabe-CD44v8 | addgene partial sequence | sequence record 212864 | Addgene Partial NGS Result
CTCCCTCCCCCCCCCCTAACGTTACTGGCCGAAGCCGCTTGGAATAAGGCCGGTGTGCGTTTGTCTATAT
GTTATTTTCCACCATATTGCCGTCTTTTGGCAATGTGAGGGCCCGGAAACCTGGCCCTGTCTTCTTGACG
AGCATTCCTAGGGGTCTTTCCCCTCTCGCCAAAGGAATGCAAGGTCTGTTGAATGTCGTGAAGGAAGCAG
TTCCTCTGGAAGCTTCTTGAAGACAAACAACGTCTGTAGCGACCCTTTGCAGGCAGCGGAACCCCCCACC
TGGCGACAGGTGCCTCTGCGGCCAAAAGCCACGTGTATAAGATACACCTGCAAAGGCGGCACAACCCCAG
TGCCACGTTGTGAGTTGGATAGTTGTGGAAAGAGTCAAATGGCTCTCCTCAAGCGTATTCAACAAGGGGC
TGAAGGATGCCCAGAAGGTACCCCATTGTATGGGATCTGATCTGGGGCCTCGGTGCACATGCTTTACATG
TGTTTAGTCGAGGTTAAAAAAACGTCTAGGCCCCCCGAACCACGGGGACGTGGTTTTCCTTTGAAAAACA
CGATGATAATATGGCCACAACCATGGTGAGCAAGGGCGAGGAGCTGTTCACCGGGGTGGTGCCCATCCTG
GTCGAGCTGGACGGCGACGTAAACGGCCACAAGTTCAGCGTGTCCGGCGAGGGCGAGGGCGATGCCACCT
ACGGCAAGCTGACCCTGAAGTTCATCTGCACCACCGGCAAGCTGCCCGTGCCCTGGCCCACCCTCGTGAC
CACCCTGACCTACGGCGTGCAGTGCTTCAGCCGCTACCCCGACCACATGAAGCAGCACGACTTCTTCAAG
TCCGCCATGCCCGAAGGCTACGTCCAGGAGCGCACCATCTTCTTCAAGGACGACGGCAACTACAAGACCC
GCGCCGAGGTGAAGTTCGAGGGCGACACCCTGGTGAACCGCATCGAGCTGAAGGGCATCGACTTCAAGGA
GGACGGCAACATCCTGGGGCACAAGCTGGAGTACAACTACAACAGCCACAACGTCTATATCATGGCCGAC
AAGCAGAAGAACGGCATCAAGGTGAACTTCAAGATCCGCCACAACATCGAGGACGGCAGCGTGCAGCTCG
CCGACCACTACCAGCAGAACACCCCCATCGGCGACGGCCCCGTGCTGCTGCCCGACAACCACTACCTGAG
CACCCAGTCCGCCCTGAGCAAAGACCCCAACGAGAAGCGCGATCACATGGTCCTGCTGGAGTTCGTGACC
GCCGCCGGGATCACTCTCGGCATGGACGAGCTGTACAAGTAAAGCGCCAGCACAGTGGTCGACGATAAAA
TAAAAGATTTTATTTAGTCTCCAGAAAAAGGGGGGAATGAAAGACCCCACCTGTAGGTTTGGCAAGCTAG
CTTAAGTAACGCCATTTTGCAAGGCATGGAAAAATACATAACTGAGAATAGAGAAGTTCAGATCAAGGTC
AGGAACAGATGGAACAGCTGAATATGGGCCAAACAGGATATCTGTGGTAAGCAGTTCCTGCCCCGGCTCA
GGGCCAAGAACAGATGGAACAGCTGAATATGGGCCAAACAGGATATCTGTGGTAAGCAGTTCCTGCCCCG
GCTCAGGGCCAAGAACAGATGGTCCCCAGATGCGGTCCAGCCCTCAGCAGTTTCTAGAGAACCATCAGAT
GTTTCCAGGGTGCCCCAAGGACCTGAAATGACCCTGTGCCTTATTTGAACTAACCAATCAGTTCGCTTCT
CGCTTCTGTTCGCGCGCTTCTGCTCCCCGAGCTCAATAAAAGAGCCCACAACCCCTCACTCGGGGCGCCA
GTCCTCCGATTGACTGAGTCGCCCGGGTACCCGTGTATCCAATAAACCCTCTTGCAGTTGCATCCGACTT
GTGGTCTCGCTGTTCCTTGGGAGGGTCTCCTCTGAGTGATTGACTACCCGTCAGCGGGGGTCTTTCACAT
GCAGCATGTATCAAAATTAATTTGGTTTTTTTTCTTAAGTATTTACATTAAATGGCCATAGTTGCATTAA
TGAATCGGCCAACGCGCGGGGAGAGGCGGTTTGCGTATTGGGCGCTCTTCCGCTTCCTCGCTCACTGACT
CGCTGCGCTCGGTCGTTCGGCTGCGGCGAGCGGTATCAGCTCACTCAAAGGCGGTAATACGGTTATCCAC
AGAATCAGGGGATAACGCAGGAAAGAACATGTGAGCAAAAGGCCAGCAAAAGGCCAGGAACCGTAAAAAG
GCCGCGTTGCTGGCGTTTTTCCATAGGCTCCGCCCCCCTGACGAGCATCACAAAAATCGACGCTCAAGTC
AGAGGTGGCGAAACCCGACAGGACTATAAAGATACCAGGCGTTTCCCCCTGGAAGCTCCCTCGTGCGCTC
TCCTGTTCCGACCCTGCCGCTTACCGGATACCTGTCCGCCTTTCTCCCTTCGGGAAGCGTGGCGCTTTCT
CATAGCTCACGCTGTAGGTATCTCAGTTCGGTGTAGGTCGTTCGCTCCAAGCTGGGCTGTGTGCACGAAC
CCCCCGTTCAGCCCGACCGCTGCGCCTTATCCGGTAACTATCGTCTTGAGTCCAACCCGGTAAGACACGA
CTTATCGCCACTGGCAGCAGCCACTGGTAACAGGATTAGCAGAGCGAGGTATGTAGGCGGTGCTACAGAG
TTCTTGAAGTGGTGGCCTAACTACGGCTACACTAGAAGAACAGTATTTGGTATCTGCGCTCTGCTGAAGC
CAGTTACCTTCGGAAAAAGAGTTGGTAGCTCTTGATCCGGCAAACAAACCACCGCTGGTAGCGGTGGTTT
TTTTGTTTGCAAGCAGCAGATTACGCGCAGAAAAAAAGGATCTCAAGAAGATCCTTTGATCTTTTCTACG
GGGTCTGACGCTCAGTGGAACGAAAACTCACGTTAAGGGATTTTGGTCATGAGACAATAACCCTGATAAA
TGCTTCAATAATATTGAAAAAGGAAGAGTATGAGTATTCAACATTTCCGTGTCGCCCTTATTCCCTTTTT
TGCGGCATTTTGCCTTCCTGTTTTTGCTCACCCAGAAACGCTGGTGAAAGTAAAAGATGCTGAAGATCAG
TTGGGTGCACGAGTGGGTTACATCGAACTGGATCTCAACAGCGGTAAGATCCTTGAGAGTTTTCGCCCCG
AAGAACGTTTTCCAATGATGAGCACTTTTAAAGTTCTGCTATGTGGCGCGGTATTATCCCGTATTGACGC
CGGGCAAGAGCAACTCGGTCGCCGCATACACTATTCTCAGAATGACTTGGTTGAGTACTCACCAGTCACA
GAAAAGCATCTTACGGATGGCATGACAGTAAGAGAATTATGCAGTGCTGCCATAACCATGAGTGATAACA
CTGCGGCCAACTTACTTCTGACAACGATCGGAGGACCGAAGGAGCTAACCGCTTTTTTGCACAACATGGG
GGATCATGTAACTCGCCTTGATCGTTGGGAACCGGAGCTGAATGAAGCCATACCAAACGACGAGCGTGAC
ACCACGATGCCTGTAGCAATGGCAACAACGTTGCGCAAACTATTAACTGGCGAACTACTTACTCTAGCTT
CCCGGCAACAATTAATAGACTGGATGGAGGCGGATAAAGTTGCAGGACCACTTCTGCGCTCGGCCCTTCC
GGCTGGCTGGTTTATTGCTGATAAATCTGGAGCCGGTGAGCGTGGGTCTCGCGGTATCATTGCAGCACTG
GGGCCAGATGGTAAGCCCTCCCGTATCGTAGTTATCTACACGACGGGGAGTCAGGCAACTATGGATGAAC
GAAATAGACAGATCGCTGAGATAGGTGCCTCACTGATTAAGCATTGGTAACTGTCAGACCAAGTTTACTC
ATATATACTTTAGATTGATTTGCGGCCGGCCGCAAAAGGATCTAGGTGAAGATCCTTTTTGATAATCTCA
TGAGCGGATACATATTTGAATGTATTTAGAAAAATAAACAAATAGGGGTTCCGCGCACATTTCCCCGAAA
AGTGCCACCAGCTTTGCTCTTAGGAGTTTCCTAATACATCCCAAACTCAAATATATAAAGCATTTGACTT
GTTCTATGCCCTAGGGGGCGGGGGGAAGCTAAGCCAGCTTTTTTTAACATTTAAAATGTTAATTCCATTT
TAAATGCACAGATGTTTTTATTTCATAAGGGTTTCAATGTGCATGAATGCTGCAATATTCCTGTTACCAA
AGCTAGTATAAATAAAAATAGATAAACGTGGAAATTACTTAGAGTTTCTGTCATTAACGTTTCCTTCCTC
AGTTGACAACATAAATGCGCTGCTGAGAAGCCAGTTTGCATCTGTCAGGATCAATTTCCCATTATGCCAG
TCATATTAATTACTAGTCAATTAGTTGATTTTTATTTTTGACATATACATGTGAAAGACCCCACCTGTAG
GTTTGGCAAGCTAGCTTAAGTAACGCCATTTTGCAAGGCATGGAAAAATACATAACTGAGAATAGAAAAG
TTCAGATCAAGGTCAGGAACAGATGGAACAGCTGAATATGGGCCAAACAGGATATCTGTGGTAAGCAGTT
CCTGCCCCGGCTCAGGGCCAAGAACAGATGGAACAGCTGAATATGGGCCAAACAGGATATCTGTGGTAAG
CAGTTCCTGCCCCGGCTCAGGGCCAAGAACAGATGGTCCCCAGATGCGGTCCAGCCCTCAGCAGTTTCTA
GAGAACCATCAGATGTTTCCAGGGTGCCCCAAGGACCTGAAATGACCCTGTGCCTTATTTGAACTAACCA
ATCAGTTCGCTTCTCGCTTCTGTTCGCGCGCTTCTGCTCCCCGAGCTCAATAAAAGAGCCCACAACCCCT
CACTCGGCGCGCCAGTCCTCCGATTGACTGAGTCGCCCGGGTACCCGTGTATCCAATAAACCCTCTTGCA
GTTGCATCCGACTTGTGGTCTCGCTGTTCCTTGGGAGGGTCTCCTCTGAGTGATTGACTACCCGTCAGCG
GGGGTCTTTCATTTGGGGGCTCGTCCGGGATCGGGAGACCCCTGCCCAGGGACCACCGACCCACCACCGG
GAGGTAAGCTGGCCAGCAACTTATCTGTGTCTGTCCGATTGTCTAGTGTCTATGACTGATTTTATGCGCC
TGCGTCGGTACTAGTTAGCTAACTAGCTCTGTATCTGGCGGACCCGTGGTGGAACTGACGAGTTCGGAAC
ACCCGGCCGCAACCCTGGGAGACGTCCCAGGGACTTCGGGGGCCGTTTTTGTGGCCCGACCTGAGTCCAA
AAATCCCGATCGTTTTGGACTCTTTGGTGCACCCCCCTTAGAGGAGGGATATGTGGTTCTGGTAGGAGAC
GAGAACCTAAAACAGTTCCCGCCTCCGTCTGAATTTTTGCTTTCGGTTTGGGACCGAAGCCGCGCCGCGC
GTCTTGTCTGCTGCAGCATCGTTCTGTGTTGTCTCTGTCTGACTGTGTTTCTGTATTTGTCTGAAAATAT
GGGCCCGGGCCAGACTGTTACCACTCCCTTAAGTTTGACCTTAGGTCACTGGAAAGATGTCGAGCGGATC
GCTCACAACCAGTCGGTAGATGTCAAGAAGAGACGTTGGGTTACCTTCTGCTCTGCAGAATGGCCAACCT
TTAACGTCGGATGGCCGCGAGACGGCACCTTTAACCGAGACCTCATCACCCAGGTTAAGATCAAGGTCTT
TTCACCTGGCCCGCATGGACACCCAGACCAGGTCCCCTACATCGTGACCTGGGAAGCCTTGGCTTTTGAC
CCCCCTCCCTGGGTCAAGCCCTTTGTACACCCTAAGCCTCCGCCTCCTCTTCCTCCATCCGCCCCGTCTC
TCCCCCTTGAACCTCCTCGTTCGACCCCGCCTCGATCCTCCCTTTATCCAGCCCTCACTCCTTCTCTAGG
CGCCCCCATATGGCCATATGAGATCTTATATGGGGCACCCCCGCCCCTTGTAAACTTCCCTGACCCTGAC
ATGACAAGAGTTACTAACAGCCCCTCTCTCCAAGCTCACTTACAGGCTCTCTACTTAGTCCAGCACGAAG
TCTGGAGACCTCTGGCGGCAGCCTACCAAGAACAACTGGACCGACCGGTGGTACCTCACCCTTACCGAGT
CGGCGACACAGTGTGGGTCCGCCGACACCAGACTAAGAACCTAGAACCTCGCTGGAAAGGACCTTACACA
GTCCTGCTGACCACCCCCACCGCCCTCAAAGTAGACGGCATCGCAGCTTGGATACACGCCGCCCACGTGA
AGGCTGCCGACCCCGGGGGTGGACCATCCTCTAGACTGCCGGATCCATTTAAATTCGAATTCCTGCAGGC
CTCGAGGGCCGGCGCGCCGCGGTGGCGGCCGCTCTAGCCCCTCGCTCGCCCACGCCATGGACAAGTTTTG
GTGGCACACAGCTTGGGGACTTTGCCTCTTGCAGTTGAGCCTGGCACATCAGCAGATCGATTTGAATGTA
ACCTGCCGCTACGCAGGTGCATTCCATGTGGAGAAAAATGGCCGCTACAGTATCTCCCGGACTGAGGCAG
CTGACCTCTGCCAGGCTTTCAACAGTACCTTACCCACCATGGACCAAATGAAGTTGGCCCTGAGCAAGGG
TTTTGAGACATGCAGGTATGGGTTCATAGAAGGAAATGTGGTAATTCCGAGGATTCATCCCAACGCTATC
TGTGCAGCCAACCACACAGGAGTATATATCCTCGTCACGTCCAACACCTCCCACTATGACACATATTGCT
TCAATGCCTCAGCCCCTCCTGAAGAAGACTGTACATCAGTCACAGACCTACCCAATTCCTTCGATGGACC
CGTTACCATAACTATTGTCAACCGTGATGGTACACGCTACAGCAAGAAGGGCGAGTATAGAACACACCAA
GAAGACATCGATGCTTCAAACATTATAGATGACGATGTCAGCAGCGGCTCCACCATCGAGAAGAGCACCC
CAGAAGGCTACATTTTGCACACCTACCTTCCTACTGAACAGCCTACTGGAGATCAGGATGACTCCTTCTT
TATCCGGAGCACCTTGGCCACCAATACAGACTCCAGTCATAATACAACCCTTCAGCCTACTGCAGCTCCA
AATACCCATTTGGTGGAAGACTTGAACAGGACAGGACCACTTTCAGTGACAACTCCACAGAGTCATTCTC
AGAACTTCTCTACATTACATGGAGAGCCGGAAGAAGACGAAAACTATCCAACAACTTCTATTCTGCCATC
TAGCACTAAGAGCAGCGCTAAAGATGCAAGAAGAGGTGGAAGTCTTCCCACAGATACAACTACTTCTGTA
GAAGGCTACACCTTTCAATACCCAGACACAATGGAAAATGGGACTCTCTTCCCAGTGACCCCTGCTAAAA
CTGAGGTCTTTGGAGAAACTGAAGTGACTCTTGCTACTGACTCCAACGTTAATGTTGATGGCTCCTTACC
AGGAGATCGAGACTCATCCAAGGACTCCAGGGGGAGTTCCCGCACTGTGACTCATGGATCCGAATTAGCT
GGACACTCAAGTGCGAACCAGGACAGTGGAGTGACCACAACTTCTGGTCCTATGAGGAGACCTCAGATTC
CAGAATGGCTCATCATCTTGGCATCTCTCCTGGCACTGGCTCTGATTCTTGCCGTCTGCATCGCGGTCAA
TAGTAGGAGAAGGTGTGGGCAGAAGAAAAAGCTGGTGATCAACGGTGGCAATGGGACAGTGGAAGACAGG
AAACCCAGTGAGCTCAACGGGGAGGCCAGCAAGTCTCAGGAAATGGTGCATTTGGTGAACAAGGAACCAT
CAGAGACCCCAGACCAGTGTATGACAGCTGACGAGACCCGGAATCTGCAGAGTGTGGACATAAATGGGGT
GTAGTGCCTGGGCCGAACCAGGGGCGGATCCCCCGTAAATTCCGCCCCCCCCCCC
