[The description below was written by a language model from this plasmid's Addgene catalogue record.]
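Description:
pBabe-CD44v8 is a retroviral mammalian expression plasmid built on the pBabe backbone and carrying a splice variant of mouse Cd44 (mCD44v8; the gene is also known as HERMES, Ly-24 or Pgp-1). It is maintained in bacteria as a high-copy plasmid under ampicillin selection, and the record lists a recombination-reduced strain for propagation, a common choice for vectors containing repeated retroviral long terminal repeats. No feature table accompanies the entry, so the exact regulatory elements are not documented. pBabe vectors in general are Moloney murine leukemia virus-derived designs in which the insert sits between the LTRs, downstream of a packaging signal, and is transcribed from the 5′ LTR, usually alongside an internal promoter driving a mammalian selection marker. Which mammalian marker this particular pBabe version carries is not stated, nor is the cloning method or the insertion sites.

The stated purpose is expression of a CD44 variant. CD44 is a cell-surface adhesion receptor whose alternatively spliced variant exons generate multiple isoforms, and the name indicates that this insert is a v8-containing isoform. Sequencing by the repository found several differences from the reference sequence: four amino-acid substitutions (V35A, S229N, M492I, K493N) and a single-residue deletion (I494del). The depositing lab regards these as polymorphisms that should not affect function. In typical use, a construct of this kind is transfected into a packaging cell line to produce replication-defective retrovirus, which then stably integrates the CD44 variant cassette into dividing target cells. This allows isoform-specific effects of the variant to be studied.
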