Addgene plasmid #107972: pBabe-CD44v8
Purpose: expression of CD44 variant
Depositing lab: Georg Weber. Depositing organization: University of Cincinnati.
Backbone
  Vector backbone: pBabe
  Vector type: Mammalian Expression, Retroviral
Growth in bacteria
  Bacterial resistance: Ampicillin, 100 μg/mL
  Growth temperature: 37°C
  Growth strain: NEB Stable
  Copy number: High Copy
Gene/Insert
  Gene/Insert name: mCD44v8
  Species: M. musculus (mouse)
  Mutation: splice variant; see Depositor Comments below
  GenBank ID: X66082.1
  Entrez Gene: Cd44 (a.k.a. HERMES, Ly-24, Pgp-1)
  Cloning method: Unknown
  Sequencing primers: 5′ Unknown
Terms and licenses: Academic/Nonprofit Terms; Industry Terms: Not Available to Industry
Depositor comments: Addgene NGS results identified V35A, S229N, M492I, K493N, and I494del variants compared to the NCBI reference. These are polymorphisms that should not affect plasmid function according to the depositing lab.
How to cite: pBabe-CD44v8 was a gift from Georg Weber (Addgene plasmid # 107972 ; http://n2t.net/addgene:107972 ; RRID:Addgene_107972)
